Addgene plasmid #169203: hp-100%GC-20bp
Purpose: Force-activating hairpin for 3'-to-5' helicase
Depositing lab: Tom Perkins. Depositing organization: University of Colorado, Boulder. Publication: Force-Activated DNA Substrates for In Situ Generation of ssDNA and Designed ssDNA/dsDNA Structures in an Optical-Trapping Assay. Taylor AMK, Okoniewski SR, Uyetake L, Perkins TT. Methods Mol Biol. 2022;2478:273-312. doi: 10.1007/978-1-0716-2229-2_10. PubMed 36063324.
Backbone
  Vector backbone: pCR-XL-TOPO
  Backbone size w/o insert (bp): 3519
  Vector type: Unspecified
Growth in bacteria
  Bacterial resistance: Kanamycin, 50 μg/mL
  Growth temperature: 37°C
  Growth strain: DH5alpha
  Copy number: High Copy
Gene/Insert
  Gene/Insert name: 100%GC-20bp-hairpin
  Species: Synthetic
  Insert size (bp): 2929
  Cloning method: TOPO Cloning
  Sequencing primers: 5′ GGA TAA CAA TTT CAC ACA GGA AAC AGC TAT GAC; 3′ GGT AAC GCC AGG GTT TTC CCA GTC AC
Terms and licenses: Academic/Nonprofit Terms; Industry Terms: Not Available to Industry
Depositor comments: Because this sequence contains an intentional hairpin the plasmid should be cut with BstXI when sequencing this region.
How to cite: hp-100%GC-20bp was a gift from Tom Perkins (Addgene plasmid # 169203 ; http://n2t.net/addgene:169203 ; RRID:Addgene_169203)
