[The description below was written by a language model from this plasmid's Addgene catalogue record and pLannotate feature annotations shown in this document.]
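Description:
hp-100%GC-20bp is a bacterial cloning plasmid built on the pCR-XL-TOPO backbone that stores a synthetic DNA substrate for single-molecule biophysics rather than an expression cassette. It is a high-copy plasmid propagated in E. coli through a ColE1/pUC-type origin and selected with kanamycin through the Tn5-derived NeoR/KanR gene. The backbone also carries a BleoR (Sh ble) marker behind an AmpR promoter fragment. Around the TOPO cloning site sit the usual pCR-XL-TOPO elements: the CAP binding site, lac promoter and lac operator upstream, and a T7 promoter plus lacZα and ccdB fragments downstream. In this type of vector, insertion disrupts the lacZα–ccdB fusion, so that recombinant clones survive.

The roughly 2.9 kb synthetic insert is named 100%GC-20bp-hairpin, which indicates a hairpin with a 20 bp, all-GC stem. The hairpin itself is not annotated in the feature table. The annotated parts of the insert region appear to be carrier DNA taken from other vectors: an M13 gene IV fragment, an M13 origin, a short lacI fragment and a tetracycline resistance (TcR) coding sequence. The record does not say whether any of these are meant to function here, and tetracycline is not listed as a selection. They most plausibly serve as the double-stranded DNA flanking the hairpin.

The stated purpose is a force-activating hairpin substrate for a 3'-to-5' helicase. The associated work concerns force-activated DNA substrates used to generate ssDNA and designed ssDNA/dsDNA structures in situ in optical-trapping assays. The depositor notes that the deliberate hairpin interferes with sequencing, so the plasmid should be cut with BstXI before that region is read.
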