Features (pLannotate 1.2.2; 17 found; start..end, strand, type, name):
     35..846     +  CDS            M13 gene IV (fragment) (sequence partly withheld): pIV; IV; phage assembly
    834..1214    +  rep_origin     M13 ori (sequence partly withheld): M13 bacteriophage origin of replication; arrow indicates direction of (+) strand synthesis
   1215..1284    +  CDS            lacI (fragment): lac repressor; lacI; The lac repressor binds to the lac operator to inhibit transcription in E. coli. This inhibition can be relieved by adding lactose or isopropyl-β-D-thiogalactopyranoside (IPTG).
   1455..2645    +  CDS            TcR: tetracycline efflux protein; tet; confers resistance to tetracycline
   3000..3018    -  promoter       T7 promoter: promoter for bacteriophage T7 RNA polymerase
   3021..3168    +  CDS            lacZα (fragment): LacZα fragment of β-galactosidase; lacZ fragment
   3178..3481    +  CDS            ccdB (fragment): CcdB, a bacterial toxin that poisons DNA gyrase; ccdB; Plasmids containing the ccdB gene cannot be propagated in standard E. coli strains.
   3529..3798    +  CDS            tnpA (fragment): TN5P_ECOLX - Also known as tnp. Experimental evidence at protein level: Swiss-Prot protein existence level 1. Mediates transposition of transposon Tn5 by a 'cut and paste' mechanism. First, the monomeric transposase binds the 19 bp inverted DNA repeats flanking the transposon. Then, dimerization of the DNA- bound transposase creates a synaptic DNA complex. After nicking of the first DNA strand, excision of the transposon proceeds through a series of intermediates. The transposase then mediates the insertion of the transposon at a new site by strand transfer. The activity of the wild- type tran
   3830..4624    +  CDS            NeoR/KanR: aminoglycoside phosphotransferase from Tn5; aph(3')-II (or nptII); confers resistance to neomycin, kanamycin, and G418 (Geneticin®)
   4645..4695    -  misc_feature   bom (fragment): basis of mobility region from pBR322
   4722..4810    +  promoter       AmpR promoter (fragment): bla
   4830..5204    +  CDS            BleoR: antibiotic-binding protein; Sh ble from Streptoalloteichus hindustanus; confers resistance to bleomycin, phleomycin, and Zeocin™
   5342..5930    +  rep_origin     ori: high-copy-number ColE1/pMB1/pBR322/pUC origin of replication
   6113..6205    +  CDS            lacI (fragment): lac repressor; lacI; The lac repressor binds to the lac operator to inhibit transcription in E. coli. This inhibition can be relieved by adding lactose or isopropyl-β-D-thiogalactopyranoside (IPTG).
   6218..6239    +  protein_bind   CAP binding site: CAP binding activates transcription in the presence of cAMP. E. coli catabolite activator protein
   6254..6284    +  promoter       lac promoter: promoter for the E. coli lac operon
   6292..6308    +  protein_bind   lac operator: The lac repressor binds to the lac operator to inhibit transcription in E. coli. This inhibition can be relieved by adding lactose or isopropyl-β-D-thiogalactopyranoside (IPTG). lac repressor encoded by lacI
>Addgene plasmid #169203 | hp-100%GC-20bp | addgene full sequence | sequence record 334825 | Addgene NGS Result
CATGTCAATAATCGGCTGTCTTTCCTTATCATTCCTTCTAAATCCTCAAATGTATTATCTATTGACGGCT
CTAATCTATTAGTTGTTAGTGCTCCTAAAGATATTTTAGATAACCTTCCTCAATTCCTTTCA
[35 nt withheld, positions 133-167]
GGGTTTGATATTT
[32 nt withheld, positions 181-212]
ATTTGCTGCTGGCTCTCAGCGTGGCACTGTTGCAGGC
[41 nt withheld, positions 250-290]
TGGTGGTTCGTTCGGTATTTTTAAT
[68 nt withheld, positions 316-383]
A
[35 nt withheld, positions 385-419]
C
[38 nt withheld, positions 421-458]
G
[38 nt withheld, positions 460-497]
GATTGAGCGTCAAAATGTAGGTATTTCCATGAGCGTTTTTCCT
[38 nt withheld, positions 541-578]
C
[68 nt withheld, positions 580-647]
T
[309 nt withheld, positions 649-957]
C
[141 nt withheld, positions 959-1099]
CCTTTGACGTTGGAGTCCACGTTCTTT
[37 nt withheld, positions 1127-1163]
ACCCTATCTCGGGCTATTCTTTTGATTTATAAGGGATTTTGCCGATTTCGGAACCACCATCAAACAGGAT
TTTCGCCTGCTGGGGCAAACCAGCGTGGACCGCTTGCTGCAACTCTCTCAGCGGGCACGGCCAGGCTCCC
GCCCTCAGCATTTGCCGCGGGCCGGCGCGCGCCATTTTTATGGCGCGCGCCGGCCCGCGGCTTTGCTGTC
TAGAGGATCCGACTATCGACCTCAGCGCTTTAATGCGGTAGTTTATCACAGTTAAATTGCTAACGCAGTC
AGGCACCGTGTATGAAATCTAACAATGCGCTCATCGTCATCCTCGGCACCGTCACCCTGGATGCTGTAGG
CATAGGCTTGGTTATGCCGGTACTGCCGGGCCTCTTGCGGGATATCGTCCATTCCGACAGCATCGCCAGT
CACTATGGCGTGCTGCTAGCGCTATATGCGTTGATGCAATTTCTATGCGCACCCGTTCTCGGAGCACTGT
CCGACCGCTTTGGCCGCCGCCCAGTCCTGCTCGCTTCGCTACTTGGAGCCACTATCGACTACGCGATCAT
GGCGACCACACCCGTCCTGTGGATCCTCTACGCCGGACGCATCGTGGCCGGCATCACCGGCGCCACAGGT
GCGGTTGCTGGCGCCTATATCGCCGACATCACCGATGGGGAAGATCGGGCTCGCCACTTCGGGCTCATGA
GCGCTTGTTTCGGCGTGGGTATGGTGGCAGGCCCCGTGGCCGGGGGACTGTTGGGCGCCATCTCCTTGCA
TGCACCATTCCTTGCGGCGGCGGTGCTCAACGGCCTCAACCTACTACTGGGCTGCTTCCTAATGCAGGAG
TCGCATAAGGGAGAGCGTCGACCGATGCCCTTGAGAGCCTTCAACCCAGTCAGCTCCTTCCGGTGGGCGC
GGGGCATGACTATCGTCGCCGCACTTATGACTGTCTTCTTTATCATGCAACTCGTAGGACAGGTGCCGGC
AGCGCTCTGGGTCATTTTCGGCGAGGACCGCTTTCGCTGGAGCGCGACGATGATCGGCCTGTCGCTTGCG
GTATTCGGAATCTTGCACGCCCTCGCTCAAGCCTTCGTCACTGGTCCCGCCACCAAACGTTTCGGCGAGA
AGCAGGCCATTATCGCCGGCATGGCGGCCGACGCGCTGGGCTACGTCTTGCTGGCGTTCGCGACGCGAGG
CTGGATGGCCTTCCCCATTATGATTCTTCTCGCTTCCGGCGGCATCGGGATGCCCGCGTTGCAGGCCATG
CTGTCCAGGCAGGTAGATGACGACCATCAGGGACAGCTTCAAGGATCGCTCGCGGCTCTTACCAGCCTAA
CTTCGATCATTGGACCGCTGATCGTCACGGCGATTTATGCCGCCTCGGCGAGCACATGGAACGGGTTGGC
ATGGATTGTAGGCGCCGCCCTATACCTTGTCTGCCTCCCCGCGTTGCGTCGCGGTGCATGGAGCCGGGCC
ACCTCGACCTGAATGGAAGCCGGCGGCACCTCGCTAACGGATTCACCACTCCAAGAATTGGAGCCAATCA
ATTCTTGCGGAGAACTGTGAATGCGCAAACCAACCCTTGGCAGAACATATCCATCGCGTCCGCCATCTCC
AGCAGCCGCACGCGGCGCATCTCGGGCAGCGTTGGGTCCTGGCCACGGGTGCGCATGATCGTGCTCCTGT
CGTTGAGGACCCGGCTAGGCTGGCGGGGTTGCCTTACTGGTTAGCAGAATGAATCACCGATACGCGAGCG
AACGTGAAGCGACTGCAAGGGCGAATTCTGCAGATATCCATCACACTGGCGGCCGCTCGAGCATGCATCT
AGAGGGCCCAATTCGCCCTATAGTGAGTCGTATTACAATTCACTGGCCGTCGTTTTACAACGTCGTGACT
GGGAAAACCCTGGCGTTACCCAACTTAATCGCCTTGCAGCACATCCCCCTTTCGCCAGCTGGCGTAATAG
CGAAGAGGCCCGCACCGATCGCCCTTCCCAACAGTTGCGCAGCCTATACGTACGGCAGTTTAAGGTTTAC
ACCTATAAAAGAGAGAGCCGTTATCGTCTGTTTGTGGATGTACAGAGTGATATTATTGACACGCCGGGGC
GACGGATGGTGATCCCCCTGGCCAGTGCACGTCTGCTGTCAGATAAAGTCTCCCGTGAACTTTACCCGGT
GGTGCATATCGGGGATGAAAGCTGGCGCATGATGACCACCGATATGGCCAGTGTGCCGGTCTCCGTTATC
GGGGAAGAAGTGGCTGATCTCAGCCACCGCGAAAATGACATCAAAAACGCCATTAACCTGATGTTCTGGG
GAATATAAATGTCAGGCATGAGATTATCAAAAAGGATCTTCACCTAGATCCTTTTCACGTAGAAAGCCAG
TCCGCAGAAACGGTGCTGACCCCGGATGAATGTCAGCTACTGGGCTATCTGGACAAGGGAAAACGCAAGC
GCAAAGAGAAAGCAGGTAGCTTGCAGTGGGCTTACATGGCGATAGCTAGACTGGGCGGTTTTATGGACAG
CAAGCGAACCGGAATTGCCAGCTGGGGCGCCCTCTGGTAAGGTTGGGAAGCCCTGCAAAGTAAACTGGAT
GGCTTTCTTGCCGCCAAGGATCTGATGGCGCAGGGGATCAAGCTCTGATCAAGAGACAGGATGAGGATCG
TTTCGCATGATTGAACAAGATGGATTGCACGCAGGTTCTCCGGCCGCTTGGGTGGAGAGGCTATTCGGCT
ATGACTGGGCACAACAGACAATCGGCTGCTCTGATGCCGCCGTGTTCCGGCTGTCAGCGCAGGGGCGCCC
GGTTCTTTTTGTCAAGACCGACCTGTCCGGTGCCCTGAATGAACTGCAAGACGAGGCAGCGCGGCTATCG
TGGCTGGCCACGACGGGCGTTCCTTGCGCAGCTGTGCTCGACGTTGTCACTGAAGCGGGAAGGGACTGGC
TGCTATTGGGCGAAGTGCCGGGGCAGGATCTCCTGTCATCTCACCTTGCTCCTGCCGAGAAAGTATCCAT
CATGGCTGATGCAATGCGGCGGCTGCATACGCTTGATCCGGCTACCTGCCCATTCGACCACCAAGCGAAA
CATCGCATCGAGCGAGCACGTACTCGGATGGAAGCCGGTCTTGTCGATCAGGATGATCTGGACGAAGAGC
ATCAGGGGCTCGCGCCAGCCGAACTGTTCGCCAGGCTCAAGGCGAGCATGCCCGACGGCGAGGATCTCGT
CGTGACCCATGGCGATGCCTGCTTGCCGAATATCATGGTGGAAAATGGCCGCTTTTCTGGATTCATCGAC
TGTGGCCGGCTGGGTGTGGCGGACCGCTATCAGGACATAGCGTTGGCTACCCGTGATATTGCTGAAGAGC
TTGGCGGCGAATGGGCTGACCGCTTCCTCGTGCTTTACGGTATCGCCGCTCCCGATTCGCAGCGCATCGC
CTTCTATCGCCTTCTTGACGAGTTCTTCTGAATTATTAACGCTTACAATTTCCTGATGCGGTATTTTCTC
CTTACGCATCTGTGCGGTATTTCACACCGCATCAGGTGGCACTTTTCGGGGAAATGTGCGCGGAACCCCT
ATTTGTTTATTTTTCTAAATACATTCAAATATGTATCCGCTCATGAGACAATAACCCTGATAAATGCTTC
AATAATAGCACGTGAGGAGGGCCACCATGGCCAAGTTGACCAGTGCCGTTCCGGTGCTCACCGCGCGCGA
CGTCGCCGGAGCGGTCGAGTTCTGGACCGACCGGCTCGGGTTCTCCCGGGACTTCGTGGAGGACGACTTC
GCCGGTGTGGTCCGGGACGACGTGACCCTGTTCATCAGCGCGGTCCAGGACCAGGTGGTGCCGGACAACA
CCCTGGCCTGGGTGTGGGTGCGCGGCCTGGACGAGCTGTACGCCGAGTGGTCGGAGGTCGTGTCCACGAA
CTTCCGGGACGCCTCCGGGCCGGCCATGACCGAGATCGGCGAGCAGCCGTGGGGGCGGGAGTTCGCCCTG
CGCGACCCGGCCGGCAACTGCGTGCACTTCGTGGCCGAGGAGCAGGACTGACACGTGCTAAAACTTCATT
TTTAATTTAAAAGGATCTAGGTGAAGATCCTTTTTGATAATCTCATGACCAAAATCCCTTAACGTGAGTT
TTCGTTCCACTGAGCGTCAGACCCCGTAGAAAAGATCAAAGGATCTTCTTGAGATCCTTTTTTTCTGCGC
GTAATCTGCTGCTTGCAAACAAAAAAACCACCGCTACCAGCGGTGGTTTGTTTGCCGGATCAAGAGCTAC
CAACTCTTTTTCCGAAGGTAACTGGCTTCAGCAGAGCGCAGATACCAAATACTGTTCTTCTAGTGTAGCC
GTAGTTAGGCCACCACTTCAAGAACTCTGTAGCACCGCCTACATACCTCGCTCTGCTAATCCTGTTACCA
GTGGCTGCTGCCAGTGGCGATAAGTCGTGTCTTACCGGGTTGGACTCAAGACGATAGTTACCGGATAAGG
CGCAGCGGTCGGGCTGAACGGGGGGTTCGTGCACACAGCCCAGCTTGGAGCGAACGACCTACACCGAACT
GAGATACCTACAGCGTGAGCTATGAGAAAGCGCCACGCTTCCCGAAGGGAGAAAGGCGGACAGGTATCCG
GTAAGCGGCAGGGTCGGAACAGGAGAGCGCACGAGGGAGCTTCCAGGGGGAAACGCCTGGTATCTTTATA
GTCCTGTCGGGTTTCGCCACCTCTGACTTGAGCGTCGATTTTTGTGATGCTCGTCAGGGGGGCGGAGCCT
ATGGAAAAACGCCAGCAACGCGGCCTTTTTACGGTTCCTGGCCTTTTGCTGGCCTTTTGCTCACATGTTC
TTTCCTGCGTTATCCCCTGATTCTGTGGATAACCGTATTACCGCCTTTGAGTGAGCTGATACCGCTCGCC
GCAGCCGAACGACCGAGCGCAGCGAGTCAGTGAGCGAGGAAGCGGAAGAGCGCCCAATACGCAAACCGCC
TCTCCCCGCGCGTTGGCCGATTCATTAATGCAGCTGGCACGACAGGTTTCCCGACTGGAAAGCGGGCAGT
GAGCGCAACGCAATTAATGTGAGTTAGCTCACTCATTAGGCACCCCAGGCTTTACACTTTATGCTTCCGG
CTCGTATGTTGTGTGGAATTGTGAGCGGATAACAATTTCACACAGGAAACAGCTATGACCATGATTACGC
CAAGCTATTTAGGTGACGCGTTAGAATACTCAAGCTATGCATCAAGCTTGGTACCGAGCTCGGATCCACT
AGTAACGGCCGCCAGTGTGATGGATATCTGCAGAATTCGCCCTT
